Addgene plasmid #67473: pDEST47-SARA
Purpose: Mammalian expression of hSara with stop codon (native expression)
Depositing lab: Richard Kahn. Depositing organization: Emory University. Publication: Tool box: Plasmids for the expression or knockdown of human ARF Family GTPases (ARF/ARL/SAR) and their co-expression in bacteria with N-myristoyltransferases. Kerr SC, Kahn RA. Cell Logist. 2015 Sep 21;5(3):e1090523. doi: 10.1080/21592799.2015.1090523. eCollection 2015 Jul-Sep. PubMed 27057421.
Backbone
  Vector backbone: pcDNA-DEST47
  Backbone manufacturer: Life Technologies
  Vector type: Mammalian Expression
  Selectable markers: Neomycin (select with G418)
Growth in bacteria
  Bacterial resistance: Ampicillin, 100 μg/mL
  Growth temperature: 37°C
  Growth strain: DH5alpha
  Copy number: High Copy
Gene/Insert
  Gene/Insert name: SARA (alt name: pRK21s-D47)
  Species: H. sapiens (human)
  Entrez Gene: SAR1B (a.k.a. ANDD, CMRD, GTBPB, SARA2)
  Promoter: CMV
  Cloning method: Gateway Cloning
  Sequencing primers: 5′ CMV-F; 3′ GFP-R
Terms and licenses: Academic/Nonprofit Terms; Industry Terms: Not Available to Industry
Depositor comments: Note that the insert contains its native stop codon and does not produce a fusion protein with GFP.
How to cite: pDEST47-SARA was a gift from Richard Kahn (Addgene plasmid # 67473 ; http://n2t.net/addgene:67473 ; RRID:Addgene_67473)
