[The description below was written by a language model from this plasmid's Addgene catalogue record.]
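Description:
pDEST47-SARA is a mammalian expression plasmid built on the commercial Gateway destination vector pcDNA-DEST47, into which a human SARA open reading frame was transferred by Gateway recombination. It is maintained in E. coli as a high-copy plasmid under ampicillin selection, and it carries a neomycin resistance marker so that transfected mammalian cells can be selected with G418. No feature table is supplied with the record, so details such as the origins of replication, polyadenylation signals and attachment-site positions are not documented here.

The insert is named SARA and is listed as human. The linked gene entry is SAR1B, whose recorded aliases include SARA2, so the record leaves some ambiguity in nomenclature between the insert name and the gene annotation. SAR proteins are small GTPases of the ARF family, and the plasmid belongs to a collection of reagents for expressing or knocking down human ARF, ARL and SAR GTPases. Transcription is driven by the CMV promoter, a strong constitutive promoter in most mammalian cell lines. The pcDNA-DEST47 backbone is designed to append GFP to the C-terminus of a recombined open reading frame, but here the insert retains its native stop codon. Translation therefore terminates before the GFP sequence, and the protein is produced untagged, with no GFP fusion. This makes the construct suited to transient or stable overexpression of the native, unmodified GTPase in mammalian cells, for cases where a bulky C-terminal tag could interfere with function or localisation.
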