>Addgene plasmid #67473 | pDEST47-SARA | addgene partial sequence | sequence record 118222 | GFPfusionREV 5'-CTCCACTGACAGAAAATTTG-3'
AGAATTGGGACAACTCCAGTGAAAAGTTCTTCTCCTTTGCTAGCCATTCTAGATCGAACCACTTTGTACA
AGAAAGCTGGGTCCTATTAATCAATGTACTGTGCCATCCAGCGGAAGCCTTCTCCGTAACCTTGTCTTTT
GAGCACACTACACATGAAAACTTCTAAGGGTCGGGCATTCAGTTCTTTCAGAGATATACTCCCCTTTCCT
GTTGTCTGACCATATAAACCAAACATCTCTCGCAACCTCTCTTCACTGATGGCTTCAGGTCTGTCGATCT
TATTCCCAAGAATCAGTATAGGCACATTAGCAATGGTTTCATCTGTCATTAGTGAATCAAGTTCTTCTTT
TGACTCTAACAGCCTTTCGTGGTCTGCACAATCCACCAGAAATACAATGCCATTGATAGCAGGAAGGTAG
TTTTTCCACACTCTTCGAGCTTGAACATGTCCACCCAGATCAAAAGTTGTAAACGTCATGCCAGCAATGG
TCAGTTCTTCGGAAGTGGGATGTAATGTTGGGACATGTTGTCCAAGTCTGTCATCTTTTAGCATGTGTAG
CAATGTTGTTTTTCCTGCATTATCCAATCCAAGAAATACCAGTTTACCAGTTTTCTTATATAATCCTAAA
AACTGTAGCACACTGCTGAAACCACTGTAAATCCAATCAAATATGAAGGACATGGTTCTATCTCCTTCTA
AGCCTGCTTTTTTGTACAAACTTGTTTGATCAAGCTTAACTAGCCAGCTTGGGTCTCCCTATAGTGAGTC
GTATTAATTTCGATAAGCCAGTAAGCAGTGGGTTCTCTAGTTAGCCAGAGAGCTCTGCTTATATAGACCT
CCCACCGTACACGCCTACCGCCCATTTGCGTCAATGGGGCGGAGTTGTTACGACATTTTGGAAAGTCCCG
TTGA
